>Addgene plasmid #161457 | pDONR221-NIPAL3_STOP | addgene full sequence | sequence record 349394 | Addgene NGS Result
CAAATAATGATTTTATTTTGACTGATAGTGACCTGTTCGTTGCAACACATTGATGAGCAATGCTTTTTTA
TAATGCCAACTTTGTACAAAAAAGCAGGCTCCACCATGGACGGAAGCCACTCCGCCGCCCTGAAGCTGCA
GCAGCTGCCACCTACCAGCTCCTCTAGCGCCGTGTCCGAGGCCTCTTTCAGCTACAAGGAGAACCTGATC
GGCGCCCTGCTGGCCATCTTTGGCCACCTGGTGGTGTCCATCGCCCTGAATCTGCAGAAGTACTGCCACA
TCCGGCTGGCCGGCTCTAAGGACCCAAGAGCCTATTTCAAGACCAAGACATGGTGGCTGGGCCTGTTTCT
GATGCTGCTGGGAGAGCTGGGCGTGTTCGCAAGCTATGCCTTTGCCCCCCTGTCCCTGATCGTGCCTCTG
AGCGCCGTGTCCGTGATCGCCTCTGCCATCATCGGCATCATCTTCATCAAGGAGAAGTGGAAGCCCAAGG
ATTTCCTGCGGAGATACGTGCTGAGCTTTGTGGGATGCGGACTGGCAGTGGTGGGAACCTATCTGCTGGT
GACATTCGCCCCTAACTCTCACGAGAAGATGACCGGCGAGAATGTGACACGGCACCTGGTGAGCTGGCCA
TTTCTGCTGTACATGCTGGTGGAGATCATCCTGTTCTGTCTGCTGCTGTACTTTTATAAGGAGAAGAACG
CTAACAATATCGTGGTCATCCTGCTGCTGGTGGCCCTGCTGGGCAGCATGACCGTGGTGACAGTGAAGGC
CGTGGCCGGCATGCTGGTGCTGTCCATCCAGGGCAATCTGCAGCTGGACTACCCTATCTTCTATGTGATG
TTCGTGTGCATGGTGGCAACCGCCGTGTACCAGGCAGCCTTCCTGTCTCAGGCCAGCCAGATGTACGATT
CCTCTCTGATCGCCTCCGTGGGCTATATCCTGTCTACCACAATCGCCATCACAGCCGGCGCCATCTTCTA
TCTGGACTTTATCGGCGAGGATGTGCTGCACATCTGCATGTTCGCCCTGGGCTGTCTGATCGCCTTCCTG
GGCGTGTTTCTGATCACCAGGAACCGCAAGAAGCCAATCCCCTTTGAGCCATACATCTCCATGGACGCCA
TGCCCGGCATGCAGAATATGCACGATAAGGGCATGACAGTGCAGCCCGAGCTGAAGGCCTCCTTTTCTTA
CGGCGCCCTGGAGAACAATGATAACATCAGCGAGATCTATGCCCCTGCCACCCTGCCAGTGATGCAGGAG
GAGCACGGAAGCAGGTCCGCCTCTGGAGTGCCTTATCGCGTGCTGGAGCACACAAAGAAGGAGTGAGACC
CAGCTTTCTTGTACAAAGTTGGCATTATAAGAAAGCATTGCTTATCAATTTGTTGCAACGAACAGGTCAC
TATCAGTCAAAATAAAATCATTATTTGCCATCCAGCTGATATCCCCTATAGTGAGTCGTATTACATGGTC
ATAGCTGTTTCCTGGCAGCTCTGGCCCGTGTCTCAAAATCTCTGATGTTACATTGCACAAGATAAAAATA
TATCATCATGAACAATAAAACTGTCTGCTTACATAAACAGTAATACAAGGGGTGTTATGAGCCATATTCA
ACGGGAAACGTCGAGGCCGCGATTAAATTCCAACATGGATGCTGATTTATATGGGTATAAATGGGCTCGC
GATAATGTCGGGCAATCAGGTGCGACAATCTATCGCTTGTATGGGAAGCCCGATGCGCCAGAGTTGTTTC
TGAAACATGGCAAAGGTAGCGTTGCCAATGATGTTACAGATGAGATGGTCAGACTAAACTGGCTGACGGA
ATTTATGCCTCTTCCGACCATCAAGCATTTTATCCGTACTCCTGATGATGCATGGTTACTCACCACTGCG
ATCCCCGGAAAAACAGCATTCCAGGTATTAGAAGAATATCCTGATTCAGGTGAAAATATTGTTGATGCGC
TGGCAGTGTTCCTGCGCCGGTTGCATTCGATTCCTGTTTGTAATTGTCCTTTTAACAGCGATCGCGTATT
TCGTCTCGCTCAGGCGCAATCACGAATGAATAACGGTTTGGTTGATGCGAGTGATTTTGATGACGAGCGT
AATGGCTGGCCTGTTGAACAAGTCTGGAAAGAAATGCATAAACTTTTGCCATTCTCACCGGATTCAGTCG
TCACTCATGGTGATTTCTCACTTGATAACCTTATTTTTGACGAGGGGAAATTAATAGGTTGTATTGATGT
TGGACGAGTCGGAATCGCAGACCGATACCAGGATCTTGCCATCCTATGGAACTGCCTCGGTGAGTTTTCT
CCTTCATTACAGAAACGGCTTTTTCAAAAATATGGTATTGATAATCCTGATATGAATAAATTGCAGTTTC
ATTTGATGCTCGATGAGTTTTTCTAATCAGAATTGGTTAATTGGTTGTAACACTGGCAGAGCATTACGCT
GACTTGACGGGACGGCGCAAGCTCATGACCAAAATCCCTTAACGTGAGTTACGCGTCGTTCCACTGAGCG
TCAGACCCCGTAGAAAAGATCAAAGGATCTTCTTGAGATCCTTTTTTTCTGCGCGTAATCTGCTGCTTGC
AAACAAAAAAACCACCGCTACCAGCGGTGGTTTGTTTGCCGGATCAAGAGCTACCAACTCTTTTTCCGAA
GGTAACTGGCTTCAGCAGAGCGCAGATACCAAATACTGTTCTTCTAGTGTAGCCGTAGTTAGGCCACCAC
TTCAAGAACTCTGTAGCACCGCCTACATACCTCGCTCTGCTAATCCTGTTACCAGTGGCTGCTGCCAGTG
GCGATAAGTCGTGTCTTACCGGGTTGGACTCAAGACGATAGTTACCGGATAAGGCGCAGCGGTCGGGCTG
AACGGGGGGTTCGTGCACACAGCCCAGCTTGGAGCGAACGACCTACACCGAACTGAGATACCTACAGCGT
GAGCTATGAGAAAGCGCCACGCTTCCCGAAGGGAGAAAGGCGGACAGGTATCCGGTAAGCGGCAGGGTCG
GAACAGGAGAGCGCACGAGGGAGCTTCCAGGGGGAAACGCCTGGTATCTTTATAGTCCTGTCGGGTTTCG
CCACCTCTGACTTGAGCGTCGATTTTTGTGATGCTCGTCAGGGGGGCGGAGCCTATGGAAAAACGCCAGC
AACGCGGCCTTTTTACGGTTCCTGGCCTTTTGCTGGCCTTTTGCTCACATGTTCTTTCCTGCGTTATCCC
CTGATTCTGTGGATAACCGTATTACCGCCTTTGAGTGAGCTGATACCGCTCGCCGCAGCCGAACGACCGA
GCGCAGCGAGTCAGTGAGCGAGGAAGCGGAAGAGCGCCCAATACGCAAACCGCCTCTCCCCGCGCGTTGG
CCGATTCATTAATGCAGCTGGCACGACAGGTTTCCCGACTGGAAAGCGGGCAGTGAGCGCAACGCAATTA
ATACGCGTACCGCTAGCCAGGAAGAGTTTGTAGAAACGCAAAAAGGCCATCCGTCAGGATGGCCTTCTGC
TTAGTTTGATGCCTGGCAGTTTATGGCGGGCGTCCTGCCCGCCACCCTCCGGGCCGTTGCTTCACAACGT
TCAAATCCGCTCCCGGCGGATTTGTCCTACTCAGGAGAGCGTTCACCGACAAACAACAGATAAAACGAAA
GGCCCAGTCTTCCGACTGAGCCTTTCGTTTTATTTGATGCCTGGCAGTTCCCTACTCTCGCGTTAACGCT
AGCATGGATGTTTTCCCAGTCACGACGTTGTAAAACGACGGCCAGTCTTAAGCTCGGGCCC
Features (pLannotate 1.2.2; 10 found; start..end, strand, type, name):
      1..100     +  protein_bind   attL1: mutant version of attL; recombination site for the Gateway® LR reaction LR Clonase™
    106..1323    +  CDS            NIPAL3: NPAL3_HUMAN - Also known as NPAL3. Experimental evidence at protein level: Swiss-Prot protein existence level 1. From Homo sapiens (Human).
   1328..1427    -  protein_bind   attL2: mutant version of attL; recombination site for the Gateway® LR reaction LR Clonase™
   1445..1463    -  promoter       T7 promoter: promoter for bacteriophage T7 RNA polymerase
   1597..2406    +  CDS            KanR: aminoglycoside phosphotransferase; aph(3')-Ia; confers resistance to kanamycin in bacteria or G418 (Geneticin®) in eukaryotes
   2553..3141    +  rep_origin     ori: high-copy-number ColE1/pMB1/pBR322/pUC origin of replication
   3324..3416    +  CDS            lacI (fragment): lac repressor; lacI; The lac repressor binds to the lac operator to inhibit transcription in E. coli. This inhibition can be relieved by adding lactose or isopropyl-β-D-thiogalactopyranoside (IPTG).
   3471..3498    -  terminator     rrnB T2 terminator: transcription terminator T2 from the E. coli rrnB gene
   3630..3673    +  terminator     rrnB T1 terminator: Escherichia coli rrnB; transcription terminator T1 from the E. coli rrnB gene
   3720..3756    -  CDS            lacZα (fragment): LacZα fragment of β-galactosidase; lacZ fragment
