[The description below was written by a language model from this plasmid's Addgene catalogue record and pLannotate feature annotations shown in this document.]
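Description:
pDONR221-NIPAL3_STOP is a Gateway entry clone built on the pDONR221 backbone, carrying a codon-optimized open reading frame for human NIPAL3 (also known as NPAL3). The sequenced plasmid is about 3.8 kb. It is propagated in E. coli from a high-copy ColE1/pUC-type origin and selected with kanamycin through an aminoglycoside phosphotransferase (KanR) gene. Although the catalogue lists the vector type as mammalian expression, the annotated features include no eukaryotic promoter or polyadenylation signal. The plasmid is therefore a shuttle for the ORF rather than an expression construct in its own right.

The roughly 1.2 kb NIPAL3 coding sequence sits between attL1 and attL2 sites, the recombination sites used in the Gateway LR Clonase reaction. This allows directional transfer of the ORF into any attR-containing destination vector, which then supplies the promoter, tags and selection appropriate to the intended host. Because this version retains a stop codon at the end of the ORF, it suits native or N-terminally tagged expression and will not read through into C-terminal fusion partners; the depositor notes that a companion clone without the stop codon exists for that purpose. Other backbone elements include rrnB T1 and T2 terminators upstream of the cassette, which insulate the insert from spurious bacterial transcription. A T7 promoter lies just beyond attL2, oriented toward the insert, and there are short residual lacI and lacZα fragments, while M13 forward and reverse primer sites are used for sequencing. The clone belongs to a consortium collection of solute carrier transporter reagents intended for subcloning into custom expression vectors.
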