Addgene plasmid #161457: pDONR221-NIPAL3_STOP
Purpose: Gateway entry clone with codon-optimized ORF sequence for subcloning into custom expression vectors. Contains a STOP codon at the end of the codon-optimized ORF sequence.
Depositing lab: RESOLUTE Consortium & Giulio Superti-Furga. Depositing organization: CeMM Research Center for Molecular Medicine. Publication: The RESOLUTE consortium: unlocking SLC transporters for drug discovery. Superti-Furga G, Lackner D, Wiedmer T, Ingles-Prieto A, Barbosa B, Girardi E, Goldmann U, Gurtl B, Klavins K, Klimek C, Lindinger S, Lineiro-Retes E, Muller AC, Onstein S, Redinger G, Reil D, Sedlyarov V, Wolf G, Crawford M, Everley R, ... Steppan CM. Nat Rev Drug Discov. 2020 Jul;19(7):429-430. doi: 10.1038/d41573-020-00056-6. PubMed 32265506.
Backbone
  Vector backbone: pDONR221
  Backbone manufacturer: ThermoFisher Scientific
  Backbone size w/o insert (bp): 2550
  Vector type: Mammalian Expression
Growth in bacteria
  Bacterial resistance: Kanamycin, 50 μg/mL
  Growth temperature: 37°C
  Growth strain: NEB Stable
  Copy number: High Copy
Gene/Insert
  Gene/Insert name: NIPAL3 (alt name: DJ462O23.2, NPAL3)
  Species: H. sapiens (human)
  Insert size (bp): 1221
  Entrez Gene: NIPAL3 (a.k.a. NPAL3, DJ462O23.2, RP3-462O23.3, DKFZp686E22155)
  Cloning method: Gateway Cloning
  Sequencing primers: 5′ M13-fwd; 3′ M13-rev
Terms and licenses: Academic/Nonprofit Terms; Industry Terms
Depositor comments: This plasmid contains a STOP codon at the end of the codon-optimized ORF. For the version of this plasmid that does not contain a STOP codon, please see Addgene plasmid 132291 For more information on the full Resolute plasmid collection, please see www.addgene.org/depositor-collections/re-solute/. Please provide your feedback on this plasmid to the RESOLUTE consortium by filling out their RESOLUTE repository feedback form: https://forms.office.com/Pages/ResponsePage.aspx?id=0e05yklzmkS7rjFGQL4N7z4feCLQvEJAmVcOCM_u885UN1JJRko0Ukg4TVQwNTZLOUxPQVJWT1NHUCQlQCN0PWcu
How to cite: pDONR221-NIPAL3_STOP was a gift from RESOLUTE Consortium & Giulio Superti-Furga (Addgene plasmid # 161457 ; http://n2t.net/addgene:161457 ; RRID:Addgene_161457)
