>Addgene plasmid #161457 | pDONR221-NIPAL3_STOP | depositor partial sequence | sequence record 312849 | Codon-optimized ORF of NIPAL3
ATGGACGGAAGCCACTCCGCCGCCCTGAAGCTGCAGCAGCTGCCACCTACCAGCTCCTCTAGCGCCGTGT
CCGAGGCCTCTTTCAGCTACAAGGAGAACCTGATCGGCGCCCTGCTGGCCATCTTTGGCCACCTGGTGGT
GTCCATCGCCCTGAATCTGCAGAAGTACTGCCACATCCGGCTGGCCGGCTCTAAGGACCCAAGAGCCTAT
TTCAAGACCAAGACATGGTGGCTGGGCCTGTTTCTGATGCTGCTGGGAGAGCTGGGCGTGTTCGCAAGCT
ATGCCTTTGCCCCCCTGTCCCTGATCGTGCCTCTGAGCGCCGTGTCCGTGATCGCCTCTGCCATCATCGG
CATCATCTTCATCAAGGAGAAGTGGAAGCCCAAGGATTTCCTGCGGAGATACGTGCTGAGCTTTGTGGGA
TGCGGACTGGCAGTGGTGGGAACCTATCTGCTGGTGACATTCGCCCCTAACTCTCACGAGAAGATGACCG
GCGAGAATGTGACACGGCACCTGGTGAGCTGGCCATTTCTGCTGTACATGCTGGTGGAGATCATCCTGTT
CTGTCTGCTGCTGTACTTTTATAAGGAGAAGAACGCTAACAATATCGTGGTCATCCTGCTGCTGGTGGCC
CTGCTGGGCAGCATGACCGTGGTGACAGTGAAGGCCGTGGCCGGCATGCTGGTGCTGTCCATCCAGGGCA
ATCTGCAGCTGGACTACCCTATCTTCTATGTGATGTTCGTGTGCATGGTGGCAACCGCCGTGTACCAGGC
AGCCTTCCTGTCTCAGGCCAGCCAGATGTACGATTCCTCTCTGATCGCCTCCGTGGGCTATATCCTGTCT
ACCACAATCGCCATCACAGCCGGCGCCATCTTCTATCTGGACTTTATCGGCGAGGATGTGCTGCACATCT
GCATGTTCGCCCTGGGCTGTCTGATCGCCTTCCTGGGCGTGTTTCTGATCACCAGGAACCGCAAGAAGCC
AATCCCCTTTGAGCCATACATCTCCATGGACGCCATGCCCGGCATGCAGAATATGCACGATAAGGGCATG
ACAGTGCAGCCCGAGCTGAAGGCCTCCTTTTCTTACGGCGCCCTGGAGAACAATGATAACATCAGCGAGA
TCTATGCCCCTGCCACCCTGCCAGTGATGCAGGAGGAGCACGGAAGCAGGTCCGCCTCTGGAGTGCCTTA
TCGCGTGCTGGAGCACACAAAGAAGGAGTGA
